Addgene plasmid #14078: pAKgfp2.1
Depositing lab: Attila Karsi. Depositing organization: Mississippi State University. Publication: Broad host range fluorescence and bioluminescence expression vectors for Gram-negative bacteria. Karsi A, Lawrence ML. Plasmid. 2007 May;57(3):286-95. doi: 10.1016/j.plasmid.2006.11.002 PubMed 17207855.
Backbone
  Vector backbone: pAKgfp1
  Backbone size w/o insert (bp): 5732
  Vector type: Bacterial Expression
Growth in bacteria
  Bacterial resistance: Ampicillin, 100 μg/mL
  Growth temperature: 37°C
  Growth strain: DH5alpha
  Copy number: Low Copy
Gene/Insert
  Gene/Insert name: lacIq repressor gene (alt name: lacIq)
  Insert size (bp): 1262
  Cloning method: Restriction Enzyme; 5′ cloning site SacI (not destroyed); 3′ cloning site SacI (not destroyed)
  Sequencing primers: 5′ n/a; 3′ T7
Terms and licenses: Academic/Nonprofit Terms; Industry Terms: Not Available to Industry
How to cite: pAKgfp2.1 was a gift from Attila Karsi (Addgene plasmid # 14078 ; http://n2t.net/addgene:14078 ; RRID:Addgene_14078)
