[The description below was written by a language model from this plasmid's Addgene catalogue record.]
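Description:
pAKgfp2.1 is a bacterial expression plasmid built on the pAKgfp1 backbone (recorded as 5732 bp without insert) and belongs to a set of broad-host-range fluorescence and bioluminescence expression vectors developed for Gram-negative bacteria. It is maintained at low copy number in standard E. coli cloning strains and is selected with ampicillin. The record does not name the origin of replication, so the element responsible for its broad-host-range maintenance cannot be stated from the fields given.

The insert that distinguishes this derivative from its parent is a 1262 bp fragment carrying the lacIq repressor gene, cloned into a single SacI site that is preserved on both flanks. Because the same enzyme was used at both ends, the fragment could in principle sit in either orientation, and the record does not state which applies here. lacIq is the lacI allele with an up-promoter mutation that raises production of Lac repressor, which binds lac operator sequences and holds lac-type promoters off until an inducer such as IPTG is supplied. The backbone name and the vector series imply a GFP reporter, and carrying the repressor on the plasmid would make reporter expression regulatable in hosts that lack their own lacI. However, the promoter driving the reporter and the GFP variant are not given in the record, and no feature table is available to confirm the arrangement. The likely use is fluorescent labelling of Gram-negative bacteria with controllable rather than constitutive reporter expression.
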