>Addgene plasmid #14078 | pAKgfp2.1 | addgene partial sequence | sequence record 20221 | T7 5'-TAATACGACTCACTATAGGG-3'
GCGGGCCGCTCTAGACTAGTGGATCCCCCGGGCTGCAGGTCGGAAGCATAAAGTGTAAAGCCTGGGGTGC
CTAATGAGTGAGCTAACTTACATTAATTGCGTTGCGCTCACTGCCCGCTTTCCAGTCGGGAAACCTGTCG
TGCCAGCTGCATTAATGAATCGGCCAACGCGCGGGGAGAGGCGGTTTGCGTATTGGGCGCCAGGGTGGTT
TTTCTTTTCACCAGTGAGACGGGCAACAGCTGATTGCCCTTCACCGCCTGGCCCTGAGAGAGTTGCAGCA
AGCGGTCCACGCTGGTTTGCCCCAGCAGGCGAAAATCCTGTTTGATGGTGGTTAACGGCGGGATATAACA
TGAGCTGTCTTCGGTATCGTCGTATCCCACTACCGAGATATCCGCACCAACGCGCAGCCCGGACTCGGTA
ATGGCGCGCATTGCGCCCAGCGCCATCTGATCGTTGGCAACCAGCATCGCAGTGGGAACGATGCCCTCAT
TCAGCATTTGCATGGTTTGTTGAAAACCGGACATGGCACTCCAGTCGCCTTCCCGTTCCGCTATCGGCTG
AATTTGATTGCGAGTGAGATATTTATGCCAGCCAGCCAGACGCAGACGCGCCGAGACAGAACTTAATGGG
CCCGCTAACAGCGCGATTTGCTGGTGACCCAATGCGACCAGATGCTCCACGCCCAGTCGCGTACCGTCTT
CATGGGAGAAAATAATACTGTTGATGGGTGTCTGGTCAGAGACATCAAGAAATAACGCCGGAACATTAGT
GCAGGCAGCTTCCACAGCAATGGCATCC
